Addgene plasmid #209980: pLPR2
Purpose: Contains Level 0 Part: resistance cassette (cat) for the construction of Level 1 plasmids
Depositing lab: Thorsten Mascher. Depositing organization: Technische Universitaet Dresden. Publication: Development of a Golden Gate Assembly-Based Genetic Toolbox for Lactiplantibacillus plantarum and Its Application for Engineering Monoterpenoid Biosynthesis. Li X, Schönberg PY, Wucherpfennig T, Hinze C, Sulaj F, Henle T, Mascher T. ACS Synth Biol. 2024 Sep 20;13(9):2764-2779. doi: 10.1021/acssynbio.4c00075. Epub 2024 Sep 10. PubMed 39254046.
Backbone
  Vector backbone: pLP2
  Vector type: Bacterial Expression
Growth in bacteria
  Bacterial resistance: Chloramphenicol, 25 μg/mL
  Growth temperature: 37°C
  Growth strain: DH5alpha
  Copy number: Low Copy
Gene/Insert
  Gene/Insert name: resistance cassette (cat)
  Species: Enterobacteriaceae.
  Cloning method: Restriction Enzyme; 5′ cloning site BsmBI (destroyed during cloning); 3′ cloning site BsmBI (destroyed during cloning)
Terms and licenses: Academic/Nonprofit Terms; Industry Terms: Not Available to Industry
How to cite: pLPR2 was a gift from Thorsten Mascher (Addgene plasmid # 209980 ; http://n2t.net/addgene:209980 ; RRID:Addgene_209980)
