[The description below was written by a language model from this plasmid's Addgene catalogue record and pLannotate feature annotations shown in this document.]
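Description:
pLPR2 is a small (about 2.8 kb) Level 0 part plasmid from a Golden Gate assembly toolbox developed for Lactiplantibacillus plantarum. It is built on the pLP2 backbone and catalogued as a bacterial expression vector, although its role is to store and donate a standardized part rather than to express a gene of interest. That part is a chloramphenicol resistance cassette (cat), which was inserted through BsmBI sites that were destroyed in the process, as is typical when a part is domesticated into a Level 0 vector. The cassette is meant to be released and combined with other Level 0 parts to build Level 1 plasmids, where it would serve as the selection marker.

The plasmid is propagated in E. coli under chloramphenicol selection. The annotation shows a ColE1/pMB1-type origin, generically described as high copy, whereas the catalogue lists the plasmid as low copy. A very short fragment matching the RSF origin also appears at the end of the sequence and is probably not functional on its own. Only one resistance gene is annotated, a cat coding sequence, so it appears to act as both the stored part and the marker that maintains the plasmid. Its best match is the Staphylococcus aureus chloramphenicol acetyltransferase, while the catalogue gives the insert species as Enterobacteriaceae; the record does not resolve this discrepancy.

Downstream of cat lies an mScarlet-I red fluorescent protein coding sequence followed by the rrnB T1 and T7Te transcription terminators. No promoters are annotated for either gene, and the record does not explain why mScarlet-I is present or whether it belongs to the backbone or the part.
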