Features (pLannotate 1.2.2; 6 found; start..end, strand, type, name):
     96..684     -  rep_origin     ori: high-copy-number ColE1/pMB1/pBR322/pUC origin of replication
   1058..1705    +  CDS            cat: CAT1_STAAU - Experimental evidence at transcript level: Swiss-Prot protein existence level 2. This enzyme is an effector of chloramphenicol resistance in bacteria. From Staphylococcus aureus.
   1947..2642    +  CDS            mScarlet-I: mScarlet-I is a basic (constitutively fluorescent) red fluorescent protein published in 2016, derived from synthetic construct. It is reported to be a rapidly-maturing monomer with moderate acid sensitivity.
   2654..2725    +  terminator     rrnB T1 terminator: transcription terminator T1 from the E. coli rrnB gene
   2741..2768    +  terminator     T7Te terminator: phage T7 early transcription terminator
   2775..2800    -  rep_origin     RSF ori (fragment): Plasmids containing the RSF 1030 origin of replication can be propagated in E. coli cells that contain additional plasmids with compatible origins.
>Addgene plasmid #209980 | pLPR2 | addgene full sequence | sequence record 419335 | Addgene NGS Result
TTATCCACAGAATCAGGGGATAACGCAGGAAAGAACATGTGAGCAAAAGGCCAGCAAAAGGCCAGGAACC
GTAAAAAGGCCGCGTTGCTGGCGTTTTTCCATAGGCTCCGCCCCCCTGACGAGCATCACAAAAATCGACG
CTCAAGTCAGAGGTGGCGAAACCCGACAGGACTATAAAGATACCAGGCGTTTCCCCCTGGAAGCTCCCTC
GTGCGCTCTCCTGTTCCGACCCTGCCGCTTACCGGATACCTGTCCGCCTTTCTCCCTTCGGGAAGCGTGG
CGCTTTCTCATAGCTCACGCTGTAGGTATCTCAGTTCGGTGTAGGTCGTTCGCTCCAAGCTGGGCTGTGT
GCACGAACCCCCCGTTCAGCCCGACCGCTGCGCCTTATCCGGTAACTATCGTCTTGAGTCCAACCCGGTA
AGACACGACTTATCGCCACTGGCAGCAGCCACTGGTAACAGGATTAGCAGAGCGAGGTATGTAGGCGGTG
CTACAGAGTTCTTGAAGTGGTGGCCTAACTACGGCTACACTAGAAGAACAGTATTTGGTATCTGCGCTCT
GCTGAAGCCAGTTACCTTCGGAAAAAGAGTTGGTAGCTCTTGATCCGGCAAACAAACCACCGCTGGTAGC
GGTGGTTTTTTTGTTTGCAAGCAGCAGATTACGCGCAGAAAAAAAGGATCTCAAGAAGATCCTTTGATCT
TTTCTACGGGGTCTGACGCTCAGTGGAACGAAAACTCACGTTAAGGGATTTTGGTCATGAGATTATCAAA
AAGGATCTTCACCTAGATCCTTTTAAATTAAAAATGAAGTTTTAAATCAATCTAAAGTATATATGAGTAA
ACTTGGTCTGACAGCTCGAGGCTTGGGGTCTCGTGCTGCAGTTTAAATTCGGTCCTCGGGATATGATAAG
ATTAATAGTTTTAGCTATTAATCTTTTTTTATTTTTATTTAAGAATGGCTTAATAAAGCGGTTACTTTGG
ATTTTTGTGAGCTTGGACTAGAAAAAAACTTCACAAAATGCTATACTAGGTAGATAAAAATTTAGGAGGC
ATATCAAATGAACTTTAATAAAATTGATTTAGACAATTGGAAGAGAAAAGAGATATTTAATCATTATTTG
AACCAACAAACGACTTTTAGTATAACCACAGAAATTGATATTAGTGTTTTATACCGAAACATAAAACAAG
AAGGATATAAATTTTACCCTGCATTTATTTTCTTAGTGACAAGGGTGATAAACTCAAATACAGCTTTTAG
AACTGGTTACAATAGCGACGGAGAGTTAGGTTATTGGGATAAGTTAGAGCCACTTTATACAATTTTTGAT
GGTGTATCTAAAACATTCTCTGGTATTTGGACTCCTGTAAAGAATGACTTCAAAGAGTTTTATGATTTAT
ACCTTTCTGATGTAGAGAAATATAATGGTTCGGGGAAATTGTTTCCCAAAACACCTATACCTGAAAATGC
TTTTTCTCTTTCTATTATTCCATGGACTTCATTTACTGGGTTTAACTTAAATATCAATAATAATAGTAAT
TACCTTCTACCCATTATTACAGCAGGAAAATTCATTAATAAAGGTAATTCAATATATTTACCGCTATCTT
TACAGGTACATCATTCTGTTTGTGATGGTTATCATGCAGGATTGTTTATGAACTCTATTCAGGAATTGTC
AGATAGGCCTAATGACTGGCTTTTATAATATGAGATAATGCCGACTGTACTTGGATCCTAAACGCAATTG
ATGATTGGTTCGGAAGGGGTCTGAGACCCGGAAAGTGAAACGTGATTTCATGCGTCATTTTGAACATTTT
GTAAATCTTATTTAATAATGTGTGCGGCAATTCACATTTAATTTATGAATGTTTTCTTAACATCGCGGCA
ACTCAAGAAACGGCAGGTTCGGATCTTAGCTACTAGAGAAAGAGGAGAAATACTAGATGGTTTCTAAAGG
TGAAGCAGTGATCAAAGAATTTATGCGCTTCAAAGTTCACATGGAAGGTTCTATGAACGGCCACGAATTT
GAAATTGAAGGTGAAGGCGAAGGTCGTCCATACGAAGGTACTCAAACCGCAAAACTGAAAGTTACCAAAG
GTGGTCCACTGCCATTTTCTTGGGATATTCTGTCTCCACAATTTATGTACGGTTCTCGTGCATTTATCAA
ACACCCAGCAGATATTCCAGACTACTACAAACAATCTTTTCCGGAAGGTTTCAAATGGGAACGTGTTATG
AATTTTGAAGATGGTGGTGCAGTTACGGTTACCCAAGATACCTCTCTGGAAGATGGTACTCTGATCTACA
AAGTTAAACTGCGTGGTACTAACTTTCCACCAGATGGTCCAGTTATGCAGAAAAAAACCATGGGTTGGGA
AGCATCTACCGAACGTCTGTACCCAGAAGATGGCGTTCTGAAAGGTGATATCAAAATGGCACTGCGTCTG
AAAGATGGCGGTCGTTACCTGGCAGATTTCAAAACCACCTACAAAGCGAAAAAACCAGTTCAAATGCCAG
GTGCATACAACGTTGATCGTAAACTGGATATTACCAGCCACAACGAAGATTACACCGTTGTTGAACAATA
CGAACGTTCTGAAGGCCGTCACTCTACCGGTGGTATGGATGAACTGTACAAATAACCAGGCATCAAATAA
AACGAAAGGCTCAGTCGAAAGACTGGGCCTTTCGTTTTATCTGTTGTTTGTCGGTGAACGCTCTCTACTA
GAGTCACACTGGCTCACCTTCGGGTGGGCCTTTCTGCGTTTATACAGCTCACTCAAAGGCGGTAATACGG
